Addgene plasmid #129375: pRSET QUEEN7mu K121A
Purpose: mutant of QUEEN-7mu
Depositing lab: Yasushi Okada. Depositing organization: RIKEN Center for Biosystems Dynamics Research, Kobe. Publication: Live cell imaging of metabolic heterogeneity by quantitative fluorescent ATP indicator protein, QUEEN-37C. Yaginuma H, Okada Y. bioRxiv 2021.10.08.463131 10.1101/2021.10.08.463131.
Backbone
  Vector backbone: pRSET B
  Vector type: Bacterial Expression
Growth in bacteria
  Bacterial resistance: Ampicillin, 100 μg/mL
  Growth temperature: 37°C
  Growth strain: DH5alpha
  Copy number: High Copy
Gene/Insert
  Gene/Insert name: QUEEN7mu K121A
  Species: Synthetic
  Cloning method: Restriction Enzyme; 5′ cloning site Unknown (unknown if destroyed)
Terms and licenses: Academic/Nonprofit Terms; Industry Terms: Not Available to Industry
Depositor comments: Depositor Adm #1225 . Please visit https://www.biorxiv.org/content/10.1101/2021.10.08.463131v1 for bioRxiv preprint.
How to cite: pRSET QUEEN7mu K121A was a gift from Yasushi Okada (Addgene plasmid # 129375 ; http://n2t.net/addgene:129375 ; RRID:Addgene_129375)
