[The description below was written by a language model from this plasmid's Addgene catalogue record and pLannotate feature annotations shown in this document.]
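Description:
pRSET QUEEN7mu K121A is a bacterial expression plasmid of about 4 kb built on the pRSET B backbone. It encodes a point mutant (K121A) of QUEEN-7mu, a synthetic, genetically encoded fluorescent ATP indicator protein. It replicates in E. coli from a high-copy ColE1/pUC-type origin and is selected with ampicillin through the bla (AmpR) gene and its own promoter. An f1 phage origin is also present, which in principle allows production of single-stranded DNA. The short lacZα and lacI fragments in the annotation appear to be backbone remnants rather than functional genes.

The expression cassette is driven by the T7 promoter with the phage T7 gene 10 ribosome binding site and closed by the T7 terminator, so expression requires a host supplying T7 RNA polymerase. The open reading frame begins with the usual pRSET N-terminal leader. This comprises a His-tag region (annotated as a capTEV fragment), the T7 gene 10 leader peptide and the Xpress epitope with its enterokinase cleavage site, allowing affinity purification, detection and tag removal. The sensor itself is annotated as a GFP-derived fluorescent protein (called cEGFP) inserted between two fragments of the bacterial F-type ATP synthase epsilon subunit (atpC). These fragments best match Geobacillus kaustophilus and Bacillus PS3 sequences. This layout fits an indicator in which nucleotide binding by the epsilon subunit alters the fluorescence of the embedded fluorophore.

The record gives the purpose only as a mutant of QUEEN-7mu and does not state the functional effect of the K121A substitution. The associated work concerns quantitative live-cell ATP imaging, and the plasmid is suited to producing recombinant protein for characterising this variant alongside the parent sensor.
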