Features (pLannotate 1.2.2; 16 found; start..end, strand, type, name):
      1..19      +  promoter       T7 promoter: promoter for bacteriophage T7 RNA polymerase
     51..73      +  RBS            RBS: efficient ribosome binding site from bacteriophage T7 gene 10 (Olins and Rangwala, 1989)
     93..113     +  CDS            capTEV™ (fragment): composite tag for in vivo biotinylation, TEV protease cleavage, and 6xHis tagging
    114..146     +  CDS            T7 tag (gene 10 leader): leader peptide from bacteriophage T7 gene 10 promotes efficient translation in E. coli
    150..173     +  CDS            Xpress™ tag: Xpress™ epitope tag, including an enterokinase recognition and cleavage site
    180..500     +  CDS            atpC (fragment): ATPE_GEOKA - Experimental evidence at protein level: Swiss-Prot protein existence level 1. Produces ATP from ADP in the presence of a proton gradient across the membrane. From Geobacillus kaustophilus (strain HTA426).
    519..1241    +  CDS            cEGFP: cEGFP is a basic (constitutively fluorescent) green fluorescent protein published in 2008, derived from Aequorea victoria.
   1248..1319    +  CDS            atpC (fragment): ATPE_BACP3 - Experimental evidence at protein level: Swiss-Prot protein existence level 1. Produces ATP from ADP in the presence of a proton gradient across the membrane. From Bacillus sp. (strain PS3).
   1340..1389    +  CDS            SET1 (fragment): solubility-enhancement tag derived from T7 phage gene 10B
   1397..1444    +  terminator     T7 terminator: transcription terminator for bacteriophage T7 RNA polymerase
   1470..1536    +  CDS            lacZα (fragment): LacZα fragment of β-galactosidase; lacZ fragment
   1541..1969    +  rep_origin     f1 ori (sequence partly withheld): f1 bacteriophage origin of replication; arrow indicates direction of (+) strand synthesis
   2022..2126    +  promoter       AmpR promoter: bla
   2127..2987    +  CDS            AmpR: β-lactamase; bla; confers resistance to ampicillin, carbenicillin, and related antibiotics
   3158..3746    +  rep_origin     ori: high-copy-number ColE1/pMB1/pBR322/pUC origin of replication
   3929..3982    +  CDS            lacI (fragment): lac repressor; lacI; The lac repressor binds to the lac operator to inhibit transcription in E. coli. This inhibition can be relieved by adding lactose or isopropyl-β-D-thiogalactopyranoside (IPTG).
>Addgene plasmid #129375 | pRSET QUEEN7mu K121A | addgene full sequence | sequence record 260017 | Addgene NGS Result
TAATACGACTCACTATAGGGAGACCACAACGGTTTCCCTCTAGAAATAATTTTGTTTAACTTTAAGAAGG
AGATATACATATGCGGGGTTCTCATCATCATCATCATCATGGTATGGCTAGCATGACTGGTGGACAGCAA
ATGGGTCGGGATCTGTACGACGATGACGATAAGGATCCGATGAAAACGATCCACGTGAGCGTCACTACTC
CTGATGGCCCGGTGTACGAAGACGATGTTGAAATGGTCAGCGTCAAAGCGAAAAGCGGCGAGCTCGGCAT
TTTGCCGGGGCACATTCCGCTTAAGGCCCCGCTCGAGATCAGCGCGGCCCGGCTGAAAAAAGGCGGCAAA
ACGCAATACATTGCCGTCAGCGGCGGCAATTTGGAAGTCCGCCCGGACAAAGTGACGATTAACGCTCAAG
CTGCTGAACGGGCGGAGGACATTGACGTCCTCCGCGCCAAAGCGGCGAAAGAGCGGGCGGAGCGCCGCCT
GCAAAGCCAGACCCGTTACAACAGCCACAACGTCTATATCATGGCCGACAAGCAGAAGAACGGCATCAAG
GTGAACTTCAAGATCCGCCACAACATCGAGGACGGCAGCGTGCAGCTCGCCGACCACTACCAGCAGAACA
CCCCCATCGGCGACGGCCCCGTGCTGCTGCCCGACAACCACTACCTGAGCACCCAGTCCAAGCTGAGCAA
AGACCCCAACGAGAAGCGCGATCACATGGTCCTGCTGGAGTTCGTGACCGCCGCCGGGATCACTCTCGGC
ATGGACGAGCTGTACAAGGGTGGCACCGGAGGGAGCATGGTGAGCAAGGGCGAGGAGCTGTTCACCGGGG
TGGTGCCCATCCTGGTCGAGCTGGACGGCGACGTAAACGGCCACAAGTTCAGCGTGTCCGGCGAGGGCGA
GGGCGATGCCACCTACGGCAAGCTGACCCTGAAGTTCATCTGCACCACCGGCAAGCTGCCCGTGCCCTGG
CCCACCCTCGTGACCACCCTGACCTACGGCGTGCAGTGCTTCAGCCGCTACCCCGACCACATGAAGCAGC
ACGACTTCTTCAAGTCCGCCATGCCCGAAGGCTACGTCCAGGAGCGCACCATCTTCTTCAAGGACGACGG
CAACTACAAGACCCGCGCCGAGGTGAAGTTCGAGGGCGACACCCTGGTGAACCGCATCGAGCTGAAGGGC
ATCGACTTCAAGGAGGACGGCAACATCCTGGGGCACAAGCTGGAGTACAACCTGGGTGACATCGACTTCA
AACGGGCCGAACTGGCGTTAGCGCGCGCCATGAACCGTTTGAGCGTTGCGGAAATGAAGTGAATTCGAAG
CTTGATCCGGCTGCTAACAAAGCCCGAAAGGAAGCTGAGTTGGCTGCTGCCACCGCTGAGCAATAACTAG
CATAACCCCTTGGGGCCTCTAAACGGGTCTTGAGGGGTTTTTTGCTGAAAGGAGGAACTATATCCGGATC
TGGCGTAATAGCGAAGAGGCCCGCACCGATCGCCCTTCCCAACAGTTGCGCAGCCTGAATGGCGAATGGG
[124 nt withheld, positions 1541-1664]
C
[91 nt withheld, positions 1666-1756]
A
[49 nt withheld, positions 1758-1806]
CCTTTGACGTTGGAGTCCACGTTCTTT
[37 nt withheld, positions 1834-1870]
ACCCTATCTCGGTCTATTCTTTTGATTTATAAGGGATTTTGCCGATTTCGGCCTATTGGTTAAAAAATGA
GCTGATTTAACAAAAATTTAACGCGAATTTTAACAAAATATTAACGCTTACAATTTAGGTGGCACTTTTC
GGGGAAATGTGCGCGGAACCCCTATTTGTTTATTTTTCTAAATACATTCAAATATGTATCCGCTCATGAG
ACAATAACCCTGATAAATGCTTCAATAATATTGAAAAAGGAAGAGTATGAGTATTCAACATTTCCGTGTC
GCCCTTATTCCCTTTTTTGCGGCATTTTGCCTTCCTGTTTTTGCTCACCCAGAAACGCTGGTGAAAGTAA
AAGATGCTGAAGATCAGTTGGGTGCACGAGTGGGTTACATCGAACTGGATCTCAACAGCGGTAAGATCCT
TGAGAGTTTTCGCCCCGAAGAACGTTTTCCAATGATGAGCACTTTTAAAGTTCTGCTATGTGGCGCGGTA
TTATCCCGTATTGACGCCGGGCAAGAGCAACTCGGTCGCCGCATACACTATTCTCAGAATGACTTGGTTG
AGTACTCACCAGTCACAGAAAAGCATCTTACGGATGGCATGACAGTAAGAGAATTATGCAGTGCTGCCAT
AACCATGAGTGATAACACTGCGGCCAACTTACTTCTGACAACGATCGGAGGACCGAAGGAGCTAACCGCT
TTTTTGCACAACATGGGGGATCATGTAACTCGCCTTGATCGTTGGGAACCGGAGCTGAATGAAGCCATAC
CAAACGACGAGCGTGACACCACGATGCCTGTAGCAATGGCAACAACGTTGCGCAAACTATTAACTGGCGA
ACTACTTACTCTAGCTTCCCGGCAACAATTAATAGACTGGATGGAGGCGGATAAAGTTGCAGGACCACTT
CTGCGCTCGGCCCTTCCGGCTGGCTGGTTTATTGCTGATAAATCTGGAGCCGGTGAGCGTGGGTCTCGCG
GTATCATTGCAGCACTGGGGCCAGATGGTAAGCCCTCCCGTATCGTAGTTATCTACACGACGGGGAGTCA
GGCAACTATGGATGAACGAAATAGACAGATCGCTGAGATAGGTGCCTCACTGATTAAGCATTGGTAACTG
TCAGACCAAGTTTACTCATATATACTTTAGATTGATTTAAAACTTCATTTTTAATTTAAAAGGATCTAGG
TGAAGATCCTTTTTGATAATCTCATGACCAAAATCCCTTAACGTGAGTTTTCGTTCCACTGAGCGTCAGA
CCCCGTAGAAAAGATCAAAGGATCTTCTTGAGATCCTTTTTTTCTGCGCGTAATCTGCTGCTTGCAAACA
AAAAAACCACCGCTACCAGCGGTGGTTTGTTTGCCGGATCAAGAGCTACCAACTCTTTTTCCGAAGGTAA
CTGGCTTCAGCAGAGCGCAGATACCAAATACTGTTCTTCTAGTGTAGCCGTAGTTAGGCCACCACTTCAA
GAACTCTGTAGCACCGCCTACATACCTCGCTCTGCTAATCCTGTTACCAGTGGCTGCTGCCAGTGGCGAT
AAGTCGTGTCTTACCGGGTTGGACTCAAGACGATAGTTACCGGATAAGGCGCAGCGGTCGGGCTGAACGG
GGGGTTCGTGCACACAGCCCAGCTTGGAGCGAACGACCTACACCGAACTGAGATACCTACAGCGTGAGCT
ATGAGAAAGCGCCACGCTTCCCGAAGGGAGAAAGGCGGACAGGTATCCGGTAAGCGGCAGGGTCGGAACA
GGAGAGCGCACGAGGGAGCTTCCAGGGGGAAACGCCTGGTATCTTTATAGTCCTGTCGGGTTTCGCCACC
TCTGACTTGAGCGTCGATTTTTGTGATGCTCGTCAGGGGGGCGGAGCCTATGGAAAAACGCCAGCAACGC
GGCCTTTTTACGGTTCCTGGCCTTTTGCTGGCCTTTTGCTCACATGTTCTTTCCTGCGTTATCCCCTGAT
TCTGTGGATAACCGTATTACCGCCTTTGAGTGAGCTGATACCGCTCGCCGCAGCCGAACGACCGAGCGCA
GCGAGTCAGTGAGCGAGGAAGCGGAAGAGCGCCCAATACGCAAACCGCCTCTCCCCGCGCGTTGGCCGAT
TCATTAATGCAGGATCTCGATCCCGCGAAAT
